Addgene plasmid #49766: pYes2-AtPCS1
Purpose: Expresses Arabidopsis phytochelatin synthase (AtPCS1) in Saccharomyces Cerevisiae
Depositing lab: Julian Schroeder. Depositing organization: University of California, San Diego (UCSD). Publication: Tolerance to toxic metals by a gene family of phytochelatin synthases from plants and yeast. Clemens S, Kim EJ, Neumann D, Schroeder JI. EMBO J. 1999 Jun 15;18(12):3325-33. 10.1093/emboj/18.12.3325 PubMed 10369673.
Backbone
  Vector backbone: pYes2
  Backbone size w/o insert (bp): 6000
  Vector type: Yeast Expression
  Selectable markers: URA3
Growth in bacteria
  Bacterial resistance: Ampicillin, 100 μg/mL
  Growth temperature: 37°C
  Growth strain: DH5alpha
  Copy number: Unknown
Gene/Insert
  Gene/Insert name: AtPCS1 (alt name: Arabidopsis Phytochelatin synthase)
  Species: A. thaliana (mustard weed)
  Entrez Gene: PCS1 (a.k.a. AT5G02190, ARABIDOPSIS THALIANA ASPARTIC PROTEASE 38, ATASP38, EMB24, EMBRYO DEFECTIVE 24, PHYTOCHELATIN SYNTHASE 1, PROMOTION OF CELL SURVIVAL 1, T7H20.240, T7H20_240)
  Promoter: GAL1
  Cloning method: Unknown
  Sequencing primers: 5′ GAL1; 3′ CYC1
Resource information
  A portion of this plasmid was derived from a plasmid made by: Dr. Stephan Clemens
Terms and licenses: Academic/Nonprofit Terms; Industry Terms: Not Available to Industry
How to cite: pYes2-AtPCS1 was a gift from Julian Schroeder (Addgene plasmid # 49766 ; http://n2t.net/addgene:49766 ; RRID:Addgene_49766)
