[The description below was written by a language model from this plasmid's Addgene catalogue record.]
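Description:
pYes2-AtPCS1 is a yeast expression plasmid built on the pYes2 backbone (about 6 kb without the insert) and designed to produce Arabidopsis thaliana phytochelatin synthase 1 (AtPCS1) in Saccharomyces cerevisiae. It is a shuttle vector. In E. coli it is propagated under ampicillin selection, while in yeast it is maintained through the URA3 auxotrophic marker, which allows ura3 mutant host strains to grow without uracil. The record does not list the replication origins and gives the copy number as unknown. No feature table is provided, so the exact boundaries of the insert, the cloning sites used and the presence of any epitope tag cannot be determined, and the cloning method is also recorded as unknown.

The AtPCS1 coding sequence is placed under the GAL1 promoter, a tightly regulated yeast promoter that is induced by galactose and repressed by glucose, so expression of the plant enzyme can be switched on by changing the carbon source. The use of a CYC1 primer for sequencing from the 3′ end suggests that a CYC1 terminator region lies downstream of the insert, although this is not listed as a feature. Phytochelatin synthase makes phytochelatins, glutathione-derived peptides that bind heavy metals such as cadmium. In line with the associated work on a family of phytochelatin synthases conferring tolerance to toxic metals, the construct is suited to heterologous expression studies in yeast, such as testing whether AtPCS1 alters metal tolerance. One inconsistency is that the linked gene entry includes aliases for an aspartic protease (Promotion of Cell Survival 1), which appears to be a different gene sharing the PCS1 symbol.
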