>Addgene plasmid #49766 | pYes2-AtPCS1 | addgene partial sequence | sequence record 76984 | CYC1 5'-GCGTGAATGTAAGCGTGAC-3'
GATGCATGCTCGAGCGGCCGCCAGTGTGATGGATATCTGCAGAATTCCCGGGAATTCGCAAATAGAGTTT
GAATCGTACAGAGAATAAAGAGACTTTCTAACAATTAAGTGTTGAGAACGTGGGATTCAAATGGGGAAGA
GAGAGGATTTGGGACAATGAACTAATAGGCAGGAGCAGCGAGATCATCCTCTTCCTTGTTCTCTTGGCAT
CGTTTTAGCAGCTGAAGTTGCCGTCGAAGATGCAATACCTCTTCTTGAAGCAAAGTTGGGAGGGAAGCCA
TGGAAATGAGCTGCTTCATTTCATGCATAAGAGCTTGGTCTTTGATCCCTGACCATGTCTGTGGAGGTAA
AGCCAATAGAAGTGCAGTGAACACATCGTTTCCTGCTGGATAAGTTGCTTCAGGACCACATTCACACTCA
GTTTGCGTCGATGGCACTAACAGATCAACCTTTTGTTCATTCCCATCACGCACCACAACTCCAGTCACCA
CCGTGCCTTCAGAGTCATCAGGACCTTTGATGCATTTCACGCAAGTTTCCCGACAACAAAACTCTTTTGA
TGGGCTTCCGGATAAGATTTCAGCTCCTTGGCAACAAGCCTTTGCAGCAGCATAAGTCAGACTGTCTTCA
TAACCCACTGTGGATAAGAACTTATTGATGTGTTTGAACAGTTCAGTTTCGTGCACTTCCTTCAGCACCA
ATTGCTTTAGTTTCAGCCTAGACTTCTCCTCTGCGCTGAGATTTTGGTTTGAGTCCTCTGTAATTCGGAT
CTCAGCCACCCATCTGATGAATTGGTTGAAATTTGATGGAAGTGACTTGAACACAACTGATATGATTTTC
TCCACAGAATCTACATGCTGTGAACTTACAAGACGAGGAACATCTTCCTTCAAATACTTGG
